>Addgene plasmid #133885 | pBluescript-PB | addgene full sequence | sequence record 274419 | Addgene NGS Result
TCTTCGCTATTACGCCAGCTGGCGAAAGGGGGATGTGCTGCAAGGCGATTAAGTTGGGTAACGCCAGGGT
TTTCCCAGTCACGACGTTGTAAAACGACGGCCAGTGAATTGTAATACGACTCACTATAGGGCGACCCAAC
ACAATGTGGTTTTTGTCAAACGAAGATTCTATGACGTGTTTAAAGTTTAGGTCGAGTAAAGCGCAAATCT
TTTTTAACCCTAGAAAGATAGTCTGCGTAAAATTGACGCATGCATTCTTGAAATATTGCTCTCTCTTTCT
AAATAGCGCGAATCCGTCGCTGTGCATTTAGGACATCTCAGTCGCCGCTTGGAGCTCCCGTGAGGCGTGC
TTGTCAATGCGGTAAGTGTCACTGATTTTGAACTATAACGACCGCGTGAGTCAAAATGACGCATGATTAT
CTTTTACGTGACTTTTAAGATTTAACTCATACGATAATTATATTGTTATTTCATGTTCTACTTACGTGAT
AACTTATTATATATATATTTTCTTGTTATAGATATCGTGACTAATATATAATAAAAAAGCTTACTGACCG
GTTAATAAGTATAATTTGTTTCTATTATGTATAGGTTAAGCTAATTACTTATTTTATAATACAACATGAC
TGTTTTTAAAGTACAAAATAAGTTTATTTTTGTAAAAGAGAGAATGTTTAAAAGTTTTGTTACTTTATAG
AAGAAATTTTGAGTTTTTGTTTTTTTTTAATAAATAAATAAACATAAATAAATTGTTTGTTGAATTTATT
ATTAGTATGTAAGTGTAAATATAATAAAACTTAATATCTATTCAAATTAATAAATAAACCTCGATATACA
GACCGATAAAACACATGCGTCAATTTTACGCATGATTATCTTTAACGTACGTCACAATATGATTATCTTT
CTAGGGTTAAATAATAGTTTCTAATTTTTTTATTATTCAGCCTGCTGTCGTGAATACCGGGGGAGGTTCC
CTTTAGTGAGGGTTAATTGCGCGCTTGGCGTAATCATGGTCATAGCTGTTTCCTGTGTGAAATTGTTATC
CGCTCACAATTCCACACAACATACGAGCCGGAAGCATAAAGTGTAAAGCCTGGGGTGCCTAATGAGTGAG
CTAACTCACATTAATTGCGTTGCGCTCACTGCCCGCTTTCCAGTCGGGAAACCTGTCGTGCCAGCTGCAT
TAATGAATCGGCCAACGCGCGGGGAGAGGCGGTTTGCGTATTGGGCGCTCTTCCGCTTCCTCGCTCACTG
ACTCGCTGCGCTCGGTCGTTCGGCTGCGGCGAGCGGTATCAGCTCACTCAAAGGCGGTAATACGGTTATC
CACAGAATCAGGGGATAACGCAGGAAAGAACATGTGAGCAAAAGGCCAGCAAAAGGCCAGGAACCGTAAA
AAGGCCGCGTTGCTGGCGTTTTTCCATAGGCTCCGCCCCCCTGACGAGCATCACAAAAATCGACGCTCAA
GTCAGAGGTGGCGAAACCCGACAGGACTATAAAGATACCAGGCGTTTCCCCCTGGAAGCTCCCTCGTGCG
CTCTCCTGTTCCGACCCTGCCGCTTACCGGATACCTGTCCGCCTTTCTCCCTTCGGGAAGCGTGGCGCTT
TCTCATAGCTCACGCTGTAGGTATCTCAGTTCGGTGTAGGTCGTTCGCTCCAAGCTGGGCTGTGTGCACG
AACCCCCCGTTCAGCCCGACCGCTGCGCCTTATCCGGTAACTATCGTCTTGAGTCCAACCCGGTAAGACA
CGACTTATCGCCACTGGCAGCAGCCACTGGTAACAGGATTAGCAGAGCGAGGTATGTAGGCGGTGCTACA
GAGTTCTTGAAGTGGTGGCCTAACTACGGCTACACTAGAAGAACAGTATTTGGTATCTGCGCTCTGCTGA
AGCCAGTTACCTTCGGAAAAAGAGTTGGTAGCTCTTGATCCGGCAAACAAACCACCGCTGGTAGCGGTGG
TTTTTTTGTTTGCAAGCAGCAGATTACGCGCAGAAAAAAAGGATCTCAAGAAGATCCTTTGATCTTTTCT
ACGGGGTCTGACGCTCAGTGGAACGAAAACTCACGTTAAGGGATTTTGGTCATGAGATTATCAAAAAGGA
TCTTCACCTAGATCCTTTTAAATTAAAAATGAAGTTTTAAATCAATCTAAAGTATATATGAGTAAACTTG
GTCTGACAGTTACCAATGCTTAATCAGTGAGGCACCTATCTCAGCGATCTGTCTATTTCGTTCATCCATA
GTTGCCTGACTCCCCGTCGTGTAGATAACTACGATACGGGAGGGCTTACCATCTGGCCCCAGTGCTGCAA
TGATACCGCGAGACCCACGCTCACCGGCTCCAGATTTATCAGCAATAAACCAGCCAGCCGGAAGGGCCGA
GCGCAGAAGTGGTCCTGCAACTTTATCCGCCTCCATCCAGTCTATTAATTGTTGCCGGGAAGCTAGAGTA
AGTAGTTCGCCAGTTAATAGTTTGCGCAACGTTGTTGCCATTGCTACAGGCATCGTGGTGTCACGCTCGT
CGTTTGGTATGGCTTCATTCAGCTCCGGTTCCCAACGATCAAGGCGAGTTACATGATCCCCCATGTTGTG
CAAAAAAGCGGTTAGCTCCTTCGGTCCTCCGATCGTTGTCAGAAGTAAGTTGGCCGCAGTGTTATCACTC
ATGGTTATGGCAGCACTGCATAATTCTCTTACTGTCATGCCATCCGTAAGATGCTTTTCTGTGACTGGTG
AGTACTCAACCAAGTCATTCTGAGAATAGTGTATGCGGCGACCGAGTTGCTCTTGCCCGGCGTCAATACG
GGATAATACCGCGCCACATAGCAGAACTTTAAAAGTGCTCATCATTGGAAAACGTTCTTCGGGGCGAAAA
CTCTCAAGGATCTTACCGCTGTTGAGATCCAGTTCGATGTAACCCACTCGTGCACCCAACTGATCTTCAG
CATCTTTTACTTTCACCAGCGTTTCTGGGTGAGCAAAAACAGGAAGGCAAAATGCCGCAAAAAAGGGAAT
AAGGGCGACACGGAAATGTTGAATACTCATACTCTTCCTTTTTCAATATTATTGAAGCATTTATCAGGGT
TATTGTCTCATGAGCGGATACATATTTGAATGTATTTAGAAAAATAAACAAATAGGGGTTCCGCGCACAT
TTCCCCGAAAAGTGCCACCTG
[124 nt withheld, positions 3172-3295]
C
[91 nt withheld, positions 3297-3387]
A
[49 nt withheld, positions 3389-3437]
CCTTTGACGTTGGAGTCCACGTTCTTT
[37 nt withheld, positions 3465-3501]
ACCCTATCTCGGTCTATTCTTTTGATTTATAAGGGATTTTGCCGATTTCGGCCTATTGGTTAAAAAATGA
GCTGATTTAACAAAAATTTAACGCGAATTTTAACAAAATATTAACGCTTACAATTTGCCATTCGCCATTC
AGGCTGCGCAACTGTTGGGAAGGGCGATCGGTGCGGGCC
Features (pLannotate 1.2.2; 13 found; start..end, strand, type, name):
    112..130     +  promoter       T7 promoter: promoter for bacteriophage T7 RNA polymerase
    140..217     -  CDS            FP (fragment): FP25_NPVAC - Experimental evidence at protein level: Swiss-Prot protein existence level 1. From Autographa californica nuclear polyhedrosis virus (AcMNPV).
    918..968     -  CDS            FP (fragment): FP25_NPVAC - Experimental evidence at protein level: Swiss-Prot protein existence level 1. From Autographa californica nuclear polyhedrosis virus (AcMNPV).
    980..998     -  promoter       T3 promoter: promoter for bacteriophage T3 RNA polymerase
   1043..1059    -  protein_bind   lac operator: The lac repressor binds to the lac operator to inhibit transcription in E. coli. This inhibition can be relieved by adding lactose or isopropyl-β-D-thiogalactopyranoside (IPTG). lac repressor encoded by lacI
   1067..1097    -  promoter       lac promoter: promoter for the E. coli lac operon
   1112..1133    -  protein_bind   CAP binding site: CAP binding activates transcription in the presence of cAMP. E. coli catabolite activator protein
   1146..1238    -  CDS            lacI (fragment): lac repressor; lacI; The lac repressor binds to the lac operator to inhibit transcription in E. coli. This inhibition can be relieved by adding lactose or isopropyl-β-D-thiogalactopyranoside (IPTG).
   1421..2009    -  rep_origin     ori: high-copy-number ColE1/pMB1/pBR322/pUC origin of replication
   2180..3040    -  CDS            AmpR: β-lactamase; bla; confers resistance to ampicillin, carbenicillin, and related antibiotics
   3041..3145    -  promoter       AmpR promoter: bla
   3172..3600    +  rep_origin     f1 ori (sequence partly withheld): f1 bacteriophage origin of replication; arrow indicates direction of (+) strand synthesis
   3632..109     -  CDS            lacZα (fragment) (across the origin): LacZα fragment of β-galactosidase; lacZ fragment
