[The description below was written by a language model from this plasmid's Addgene catalogue record and pLannotate feature annotations shown in this document.]
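Description:
pBluescript-PB is an empty piggyBac transposon backbone of 3,680 nt, built by placing the piggyBac terminal repeats into the high-copy pBluescript cloning vector. It carries no cargo and, as far as the record and annotation show, no transposase gene, so transposase would have to be supplied from a separate source. In E. coli it replicates from the ColE1/pUC-type origin and is selected with ampicillin through the β-lactamase gene and its native promoter. An f1 phage origin is also present, a standard pBluescript feature that permits single-stranded DNA production.

The transposon arms occupy the former multiple cloning site, between the T7 and T3 phage promoters and within the interrupted lacZα region, which is preceded by the lac promoter, operator and CAP site. The automated annotation does not label the repeats themselves. Instead it marks two short fragments matching the baculovirus FP25 gene, one next to each phage promoter. These are probably flanking sequence carried along with the transposon ends, since piggyBac was originally found as an insertion in that baculovirus locus, but the record does not say so. The depositor notes that the repeats were synthesized from database sequences, that a small AgeI/HindIII polylinker serves as the cloning site, and that an EcoRV site lies within the 5' terminal repeat, which is worth knowing when planning digests.

A typical use is to clone an expression cassette or other cargo between the repeats. Co-delivered piggyBac transposase can then excise the flanked segment and integrate it into a host genome. The record does not name any particular target cell type or organism.
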