Addgene plasmid #133885: pBluescript-PB
Purpose: (Empty Backbone) piggyBac ITR's in high copy number pBluescript backbone plasmid
Depositing lab: Mario Capecchi. Depositing organization: University of Utah.
Backbone
  Vector backbone: pBluescript
  Backbone manufacturer: Stratagene
  Vector type: piggyBac
Growth in bacteria
  Bacterial resistance: Ampicillin, 100 μg/mL
  Growth temperature: 30°C
  Growth strain: DH10B
  Copy number: High Copy
Resource information
  A portion of this plasmid was derived from a plasmid made by: piggyBac ITR's were synthesized from sequences in the NCBI database.
Terms and licenses: Academic/Nonprofit Terms; Industry Terms: Not Available to Industry
Depositor comments: AgeI and HindIII polylinker. EcoRV site is within the 5' piggyBac terminal repeat sequence.
How to cite: pBluescript-PB was a gift from Mario Capecchi (Addgene plasmid # 133885 ; http://n2t.net/addgene:133885 ; RRID:Addgene_133885)
